>Addgene plasmid #144761 | TFORF3285 | addgene full sequence | sequence record 409017 | Addgene NGS Result
TTAATGTAGTCTTATGCAATACTCTTGTAGTCTTGCAACATGGTAACGATGAGTTAGCAACATGCCTTAC
AAGGAGAGAAAAAGCACCGTGCATGCCGATTGGTGGAAGTAAGGTGGTACGATCGTGCCTTATTAGGAAG
GCAACAGACGGGTCTGACATGGATTGGACGAACCACTGAATTGCCGCATTGCAGAGATATTGTATTTAAG
TGCCTAGCTCGATACATAAACGGGTCTCTCTGGTTAGACCAGATCTGAGCCTGGGAGCTCTCTGGCTAAC
TAGGGAACCCACTGCTTAAGCCTCAATAAAGCTTGCCTTGAGTGCTTCAAGTAGTGTGTGCCCGTCTGTT
GTGTGACTCTGGTAACTAGAGATCCCTCAGACCCTTTTAGTCAGTGTGGAAAATCTCTAGCAGTGGCGCC
CGAACAGGGACTTGAAAGCGAAAGGGAAACCAGAGGAGCTCTCTCGACGCAGGACTCGGCTTGCTGAAGC
GCGCACGGCAAGAGGCGAGGGGCGGCGACTGGTGAGTACGCCAAAAATTTTGACTAGCGGAGGCTAGAAG
GAGAGAGATGGGTGCGAGAGCGTCAGTATTAAGCGGGGGAGAATTAGATCGCGATGGGAAAAAATTCGGT
TAAGGCCAGGGGGAAAGAAAAAATATAAATTAAAACATATAGTATGGGCAAGCAGGGAGCTAGAACGATT
CGCAGTTAATCCTGGCCTGTTAGAAACATCAGAAGGCTGTAGACAAATACTGGGACAGCTACAACCATCC
CTTCAGACAGGATCAGAAGAACTTAGATCATTATATAATACAGTAGCAACCCTCTATTGTGTGCATCAAA
GGATAGAGATAAAAGACACCAAGGAAGCTTTAGACAAGATAGAGGAAGAGCAAAACAAAAGTAAGACCAC
CGCACAGCAAGCGGCCGCTGATCTTCAGACCTGGAGGAGGAGATATGAGGGACAATTGGAGAAGTGAATT
ATATAAATATAAAGTAGTAAAAATTGAACCATTAGGAGTAGCACCCACCAAGGCAAAGAGAAGAGTGGTG
CAGAGAGAAAAAAGAGCAGTGGGAATAGGAGCTTTGTTCCTTGGGTTCTTGGGAGCAGCAGGAAGCACTA
TGGGCGCAGCGTCAATGACGCTGACGGTACAGGCCAGACAATTATTGTCTGGTATAGTGCAGCAGCAGAA
CAATTTGCTGAGGGCTATTGAGGCGCAACAGCATCTGTTGCAACTCACAGTCTGGGGCATCAAGCAGCTC
CAGGCAAGAATCCTGGCTGTGGAAAGATACCTAAAGGATCAACAGCTCCTGGGGATTTGGGGTTGCTCTG
GAAAACTCATTTGCACCACTGCTGTGCCTTGGAATGCTAGTTGGAGTAATAAATCTCTGGAACAGATTTG
GAATCACACGACCTGGATGGAGTGGGACAGAGAAATTAACAATTACACAAGCTTAATACACTCCTTAATT
GAAGAATCGCAAAACCAGCAAGAAAAGAATGAACAAGAATTATTGGAATTAGATAAATGGGCAAGTTTGT
GGAATTGGTTTAACATAACAAATTGGCTGTGGTATATAAAATTATTCATAATGATAGTAGGAGGCTTGGT
AGGTTTAAGAATAGTTTTTGCTGTACTTTCTATAGTGAATAGAGTTAGGCAGGGATATTCACCATTATCG
TTTCAGACCCACCTCCCAACCCCGAGGGGACCCATGCATTGCATCTCAATTAGTCAGCAACCAGGTGTGG
AAAGTCCCCAGGCTCCCCAGCAGGCAGAAGTATGCAAAGCATGCGTCTCAATTAGTCAGCAACCATAGTC
CCGCCCCTAACTCCGCCCATCCCGCCCCTAACTCCGCCCAGTTCCGCCCATTCTCCGCCCCATGGCTGAC
TAATTTTTTTTATTTATGCAGAGGCCGAGGCCGCCTCGGCCTCTGAGCTATTCCAGAAGTAGTGAGGAGG
CTTTTTTGGAGGCCTAGGCTTTTGCAAAAAGCTTTCTAGAGGTACCACCGGAGCTTACCATGACCGAGTA
CAAGCCCACGGTGCGCCTCGCCACCCGCGACGACGTCCCCAGGGCCGTACGCACCCTCGCCGCCGCGTTC
GCCGACTACCCCGCCACGCGCCACACCGTCGATCCGGACCGCCACATCGAGCGGGTCACCGAGCTGCAAG
AACTCTTCCTCACGCGCGTCGGGCTCGACATCGGCAAGGTGTGGGTCGCGGACGACGGCGCCGCCGTGGC
GGTCTGGACCACGCCGGAGAGCGTCGAAGCGGGGGCGGTGTTCGCCGAGATCGGCCCGCGCATGGCCGAG
TTGAGCGGTTCCCGGCTGGCCGCGCAGCAACAGATGGAAGGCCTCCTGGCGCCGCACCGGCCCAAGGAGC
CCGCGTGGTTCCTGGCCACCGTCGGCGTCTCGCCCGACCACCAGGGCAAGGGTCTGGGCAGCGCCGTCGT
GCTCCCCGGAGTGGAGGCGGCCGAGCGCGCCGGGGTGCCCGCCTTCCTGGAGACCTCCGCGCCCCGCAAC
CTCCCCTTCTACGAGCGGCTCGGCTTCACCGTCACCGCCGACGTCGAGGTGCCCGAAGGACCGCGCACCT
GGTGCATGACCCGCAAGCCCGGTGCCAGTTAACGAATTCTAGATCTTGAGACAAATGGCAGTATTCATCC
ACAATTTTAAAAGAAAAGGGGGGATTGGGGGGTACAGTGCAGGGGAAAGAATAGTAGACATAATAGCAAC
AGACATACAAACTAAAGAATTACAAAAACAAATTACAAAAATTCAAAATTTTCGGGTTTATTACAGGGAC
AGCAGAGATCCACTTTGGCGCCGGCTCGAGGCCTGCAGGTGCAAAGATGGATAAAGTTTTAAACAGAGAG
GAATCTTTGCAGCTAATGGACCTTCTAGGTCTTGAAAGGAGTGGGAATTGGCTCCGGTGCCCGTCAGTGG
GCAGAGCGCACATCGCCCACAGTCCCCGAGAAGTTGGGGGGAGGGGTCGGCAATTGAACCGGTGCCTAGA
GAAGGTGGCGCGGGGTAAACTGGGAAAGTGATGTCGTGTACTGGCTCCGCCTTTTTCCCGAGGGTGGGGG
AGAACCGTATATAAGTGCAGTAGTCGCCGTGAACGTTCTTTTTCGCAACGGGTTTGCCGCCAGAACACAG
GTAAGTGCCGTGTGTGGTTCCCGCGGGCCTGGCCTCTTTACGGGTTATGGCCCTTGCGTGCCTTGAATTA
CTTCCACCTGGCTGCAGTACGTGATTCTTGATCCCGAGCTTCGGGTTGGAAGTGGGTGGGAGAGTTCGAG
GCCTTGCGCTTAAGGAGCCCCTTCGCCTCGTGCTTGAGTTGAGGCCTGGCCTGGGCGCTGGGGCCGCCGC
GTGCGAATCTGGTGGCACCTTCGCGCCTGTCTCGCTGCTTTCGATAAGTCTCTAGCCATTTAAAATTTTT
GATGACCTGCTGCGACGCTTTTTTTCTGGCAAGATAGTCTTGTAAATGCGGGCCAAGATCTGCACACTGG
TATTTCGGTTTTTGGGGCCGCGGGCGGCGACGGGGCCCGTGCGTCCCAGCGCACATGTTCGGCGAGGCGG
GGCCTGCGAGCGCGGCCACCGAGAATCGGACGGGGGTAGTCTCAAGCTGGCCGGCCTGCTCTGGTGCCTG
GCCTCGCGCCGCCGTGTATCGCCCCGCCCTGGGCGGCAAGGCTGGCCCGGTCGGCACCAGTTGCGTGAGC
GGAAAGATGGCCGCTTCCCGGCCCTGCTGCAGGGAGCTCAAAATGGAGGACGCGGCGCTCGGGAGAGCGG
GCGGGTGAGTCACCCACACAAAGGAAAAGGGCCTTTCCGTCCTCAGCCGTCGCTTCATGTGACTCCACGG
AGTACCGGGCGCCGTCCAGGCACCTCGATTAGTTCTCGAGCTTTTGGAGTACGTCGTCTTTAGGTTGGGG
GGAGGGGTTTTATGCGATGGAGTTTCCCCACACTGAGTGGGTGGAGACTGAAGTTAGGCCAGCTTGGCAC
TTGATGTAATTCTCCTTGGAATTTGCCCTTTTTGAGTTTGGATCTTGGTTCATTCTCAAGCCTCAGACAG
TGGTTCAAAGTTTTTTTCTTCCATTTCAGGTGTCGTGAGGCTAGCATCGATTGATCAACAAGTTTGTACA
AAAAAGTTGGCACCATGGACAGTAGCTGCCACAACGCGACTACCAAAATGTTAGCGACTGCTCCAGCTCG
GGGCAACATGATGAGCACGTCCAAACCCTTGGCTTTCTCCATTGAACGAATCATGGCGCGCACCCCAGAG
CCCAAGGCCCTGCCAGTCCCCCACTTCCTGCAGGGAGCCTTACCCAAGGGGGAACCCAAGCACTCTCTGC
ATCTCAACTCGTCGATCCCCTGCATGATCCCCTTCGTGCCTGTGGCCTACGACACGAGCCCCAAGGCAGG
AGTGACGGGCTCCGAGCCGCGGAAGGCCAGTCTGGAGGCCCCGGCGGCGCCCGCGGCGGTGCCCTCGGCT
CCCGCATTCAGCTGCAGCGACCTGCTCAACTGCGCACTGAGTCTCAAGGGCGACCTGGCCCGCGACGCGC
TGCCGCTGCAGCAGTACAAGCTGGTAAGGCCGCGTGTGGTCAACCACTCTTCATTCCACGCCATGGGCGC
CTTGTGCTACCTGAACCGAGGTGACGGCCCATGCCACCCGGCAGCCGGCGTGAACATCCACCCGGTGGCC
TCCTACTTCCTCAGTTCCCCTTTGCACCCGCAGCCAAAAACGTATTTAGCCGAAAGGAATAAACTGGTGG
TCCCGGCGGTGGAGAAATACCCTTCTGGAGTAGCTTTCAAAGACCTGTCCCAGGCTCAGCTGCAGCATTA
CATGAAAGAAAGCGCCCAGCTTCTGTCGGAAAAAATCGCGTTCAAAACCTCGGATTTCAGCCGAGGCTCT
CCTAATGCCAAGCCCAAAGTTTTCACTTGCGAAGTGTGTGGAAAGGTCTTTAATGCGCACTATAACTTAA
CCCGTCACATGCCAGTGCACACAGGAGCCAGACCCTTCGTTTGCAAAGTGTGCGGAAAAGGTTTCAGGCA
AGCAAGCACCCTGTGCAGGCACAAGATCATTCACACGCAGGAAAAACCTCACAAATGTAACCAGTGTGGC
AAAGCATTTAATAGAAGTTCCACTTTAAACACTCATACCCGAATACACGCGGGCTACAAACCGTTTGTGT
GTGAATTCTGTGGCAAAGGGTTTCATCAAAAAGGGAATTACAAAAACCACAAGTTGACCCACAGCGGGGA
GAAGCAGTTCAAGTGCAATATCTGCAACAAGGCTTTCCACCAGGTTTACAACCTCACCTTCCACATGCAC
ACCCACAACGACAAGAAGCCTTTCACCTGCCCCACGTGCGGCAAGGGTTTCTGCAGGAACTTTGACCTCA
AGAAGCATGTCCGCAAGCTGCACGACAGCAGCCTGGGGCTGGCCCGCACGCCAGCTGGCGAACCAGGCAC
TGAACCGCCGCCCCCGCTACCGCAGCAGCCGCCGATGACGCTGCCTCCTCTGCAGCCGCCGCTGCCAACC
CCGGGGCCCCTGCAGCCCGGGCTCCACCAGGGCCACCAGTTGCCAACTTTCTTGTACAAAGTGGTTGATA
TCGGTAAGCCTATCCCTAACCCTCTCCTCGGTCTCGATTCTACGTAGTAATGAACTAGTCCGTAACTTGA
AAGTATTTCGATTTCTTGGCTTTATATATCTTGTGGAAAGGACGACGATGATCCCGGCTTGTGCGTGAGA
CGCGTTAAGTCGACAATCAACCTCTGGATTACAAAATTTGTGAAAGATTGACTGGTATTCTTAACTATGT
TGCTCCTTTTACGCTATGTGGATACGCTGCTTTAATGCCTTTGTATCATGCTATTGCTTCCCGTATGGCT
TTCATTTTCTCCTCCTTGTATAAATCCTGGTTGCTGTCTCTTTATGAGGAGTTGTGGCCCGTTGTCAGGC
AACGTGGCGTGGTGTGCACTGTGTTTGCTGACGCAACCCCCACTGGTTGGGGCATTGCCACCACCTGTCA
GCTCCTTTCCGGGACTTTCGCTTTCCCCCTCCCTATTGCCACGGCGGAACTCATCGCCGCCTGCCTTGCC
CGCTGCTGGACAGGGGCTCGGCTGTTGGGCACTGACAATTCCGTGGTGTTGTCGGGGAAATCATCGTCCT
TTCCTTGGCTGCTCGCCTGTGTTGCCACCTGGATTCTGCGCGGGACGTCCTTCTGCTACGTCCCTTCGGC
CCTCAATCCAGCGGACCTTCCTTCCCGCGGCCTGCTGCCGGCTCTGCGGCCTCTTCCGCGTCTTCGCCTT
CGCCCTCAGACGAGTCGGATCTCCCTTTGGGCCGCCTCCCCGCGTCGACTTTAAGACCAATGACTTACAA
GGCAGCTGTAGATCTTAGCCACTTTTTAAAAGAAAAGGGGGGACTGGAAGGGCTAATTCACTCCCAACGA
AGACAAGATCTGCTTTTTGCTTGTACTGGGTCTCTCTGGTTAGACCAGATCTGAGCCTGGGAGCTCTCTG
GCTAACTAGGGAACCCACTGCTTAAGCCTCAATAAAGCTTGCCTTGAGTGCTTCAAGTAGTGTGTGCCCG
TCTGTTGTGTGACTCTGGTAACTAGAGATCCCTCAGACCCTTTTAGTCAGTGTGGAAAATCTCTAGCAGT
ACGTATAGTAGTTCATGTCATCTTATTATTCAGTATTTATAACTTGCAAAGAAATGAATATCAGAGAGTG
AGAGGAACTTGTTTATTGCAGCTTATAATGGTTACAAATAAAGCAATAGCATCACAAATTTCACAAATAA
AGCATTTTTTTCACTGCATTCTAGTTGTGGTTTGTCCAAACTCATCAATGTATCTTATCATGTCTGGCTC
TAGCTATCCCGCCCCTAACTCCGCCCATCCCGCCCCTAACTCCGCCCAGTTCCGCCCATTCTCCGCCCCA
TGGCTGACTAATTTTTTTTATTTATGCAGAGGCCGAGGCCGCCTCGGCCTCTGAGCTATTCCAGAAGTAG
TGAGGAGGCTTTTTTGGAGGCCTAGGGACGTACCCAATTCGCCCTATAGTGAGTCGTATTACGCGCGCTC
ACTGGCCGTCGTTTTACAACGTCGTGACTGGGAAAACCCTGGCGTTACCCAACTTAATCGCCTTGCAGCA
CATCCCCCTTTCGCCAGCTGGCGTAATAGCGAAGAGGCCCGCACCGATCGCCCTTCCCAACAGTTGCGCA
GCCTGAATGGCGAATGGG
[124 nt withheld, positions 7229-7352]
C
[91 nt withheld, positions 7354-7444]
A
[49 nt withheld, positions 7446-7494]
CCTTTGACGTTGGAGTCCACGTTCTTT
[37 nt withheld, positions 7522-7558]
ACCCTATCTCGGTCTATTCTTTTGATTTATAAGGGATTTTGCCGATTTCGGCCTATTGGTTAAAAAATGA
GCTGATTTAACAAAAATTTAACGCGAATTTTAACAAAATATTAACGCTTACAATTTAGGTGGCACTTTTC
GGGGAAATGTGCGCGGAACCCCTATTTGTTTATTTTTCTAAATACATTCAAATATGTATCCGCTCATGAG
ACAATAACCCTGATAAATGCTTCAATAATATTGAAAAAGGAAGAGTATGAGTATTCAACATTTCCGTGTC
GCCCTTATTCCCTTTTTTGCGGCATTTTGCCTTCCTGTTTTTGCTCACCCAGAAACGCTGGTGAAAGTAA
AAGATGCTGAAGATCAGTTGGGTGCACGAGTGGGTTACATCGAACTGGATCTCAACAGCGGTAAGATCCT
TGAGAGTTTTCGCCCCGAAGAACGTTTTCCAATGATGAGCACTTTTAAAGTTCTGCTATGTGGCGCGGTA
TTATCCCGTATTGACGCCGGGCAAGAGCAACTCGGTCGCCGCATACACTATTCTCAGAATGACTTGGTTG
AGTACTCACCAGTCACAGAAAAGCATCTTACGGATGGCATGACAGTAAGAGAATTATGCAGTGCTGCCAT
AACCATGAGTGATAACACTGCGGCCAACTTACTTCTGACAACGATCGGAGGACCGAAGGAGCTAACCGCT
TTTTTGCACAACATGGGGGATCATGTAACTCGCCTTGATCGTTGGGAACCGGAGCTGAATGAAGCCATAC
CAAACGACGAGCGTGACACCACGATGCCTGTAGCAATGGCAACAACGTTGCGCAAACTATTAACTGGCGA
ACTACTTACTCTAGCTTCCCGGCAACAATTAATAGACTGGATGGAGGCGGATAAAGTTGCAGGACCACTT
CTGCGCTCGGCCCTTCCGGCTGGCTGGTTTATTGCTGATAAATCTGGAGCCGGTGAGCGTGGGTCTCGCG
GTATCATTGCAGCACTGGGGCCAGATGGTAAGCCCTCCCGTATCGTAGTTATCTACACGACGGGGAGTCA
GGCAACTATGGATGAACGAAATAGACAGATCGCTGAGATAGGTGCCTCACTGATTAAGCATTGGTAACTG
TCAGACCAAGTTTACTCATATATACTTTAGATTGATTTAAAACTTCATTTTTAATTTAAAAGGATCTAGG
TGAAGATCCTTTTTGATAATCTCATGACCAAAATCCCTTAACGTGAGTTTTCGTTCCACTGAGCGTCAGA
CCCCGTAGAAAAGATCAAAGGATCTTCTTGAGATCCTTTTTTTCTGCGCGTAATCTGCTGCTTGCAAACA
AAAAAACCACCGCTACCAGCGGTGGTTTGTTTGCCGGATCAAGAGCTACCAACTCTTTTTCCGAAGGTAA
CTGGCTTCAGCAGAGCGCAGATACCAAATACTGTTCTTCTAGTGTAGCCGTAGTTAGGCCACCACTTCAA
GAACTCTGTAGCACCGCCTACATACCTCGCTCTGCTAATCCTGTTACCAGTGGCTGCTGCCAGTGGCGAT
AAGTCGTGTCTTACCGGGTTGGACTCAAGACGATAGTTACCGGATAAGGCGCAGCGGTCGGGCTGAACGG
GGGGTTCGTGCACACAGCCCAGCTTGGAGCGAACGACCTACACCGAACTGAGATACCTACAGCGTGAGCT
ATGAGAAAGCGCCACGCTTCCCGAAGGGAGAAAGGCGGACAGGTATCCGGTAAGCGGCAGGGTCGGAACA
GGAGAGCGCACGAGGGAGCTTCCAGGGGGAAACGCCTGGTATCTTTATAGTCCTGTCGGGTTTCGCCACC
TCTGACTTGAGCGTCGATTTTTGTGATGCTCGTCAGGGGGGCGGAGCCTATGGAAAAACGCCAGCAACGC
GGCCTTTTTACGGTTCCTGGCCTTTTGCTGGCCTTTTGCTCACATGTTCTTTCCTGCGTTATCCCCTGAT
TCTGTGGATAACCGTATTACCGCCTTTGAGTGAGCTGATACCGCTCGCCGCAGCCGAACGACCGAGCGCA
GCGAGTCAGTGAGCGAGGAAGCGGAAGAGCGCCCAATACGCAAACCGCCTCTCCCCGCGCGTTGGCCGAT
TCATTAATGCAGCTGGCACGACAGGTTTCCCGACTGGAAAGCGGGCAGTGAGCGCAACGCAATTAATGTG
AGTTAGCTCACTCATTAGGCACCCCAGGCTTTACACTTTATGCTTCCGGCTCGTATGTTGTGTGGAATTG
TGAGCGGATAACAATTTCACACAGGAAACAGCTATGACCATGATTACGCCAAGCGCGCAATTAACCCTCA
CTAAAGGGAACAAAAGCTGGAGCTGCAAGC
Features (pLannotate 1.2.2; 34 found; start..end, strand, type, name):
      5..231     +  promoter       RSV promoter: Rous sarcoma virus enhancer/promoter
    232..412     +  LTR            5' LTR (truncated): truncated 5' long terminal repeat (LTR) from HIV-1
    459..584     +  misc_feature   HIV-1 Ψ: packaging signal of human immunodeficiency virus type 1
    568..931     +  CDS            HIV-1 gag (fragment): gag protein from human immunodeficiency virus 1; gag
   1077..1310    +  misc_feature   RRE: The Rev response element (RRE) of HIV-1 allows for Rev-dependent mRNA export from the nucleus to the cytoplasm.
   1687..1713    +  CDS            Rev (fragment): human immunodeficiency virus 1 (HIV-1) Rev protein; rev; enhances nuclear export of unspliced and incompletely spliced viral mRNAs
   1720..1743    +  promoter       SV40 promoter (fragment): SV40 early promoter
   1744..1815    +  promoter       SV40 promoter (fragment): SV40 enhancer and early promoter
   1839..1974    +  rep_origin     SV40 ori: SV40 origin of replication
   2020..2616    +  CDS            PuroR (fragment): puromycin N-acetyltransferase; pac from Streptomyces; confers resistance to puromycin
   2665..2782    +  misc_feature   cPPT/CTS: central polypurine tract and central termination sequence of HIV-1
   2847..2913    +  CDS            small t antigen (fragment): SV40 (simian virus 40) small t antigen
   2920..4098    +  promoter       EF-1α promoter: strong constitutive promoter for human elongation factor EF-1α
   4119..4136    +  protein_bind   attB1 (fragment): mutant version of attB; core recombination site for the Gateway® BP reaction BP Clonase™
   4145..5569    +  CDS            FEZF1: FEZF1_HUMAN - Also known as FEZ, ZNF312B. Experimental evidence at protein level: Swiss-Prot protein existence level 1. Transcription repressor. Involved in the axonal projection and proper termination of olfactory sensory neurons (OSN). Plays a role in rostro-caudal patterning of the diencephalon and in prethalamic formation. Expression is required in OSN to cell-autonomously regulate OSN axon projections. Regulates non-cell-autonomously the layer formation of the olfactory bulb development and the interneurons. May be required for correct rostral migration of the interneuron progenitors (By
   5577..5594    -  protein_bind   attB2 (fragment): mutant version of attB; core recombination site for the Gateway® BP reaction BP Clonase™
   5603..5644    +  CDS            V5 tag: epitope tag from simian virus 5
   5660..5713    +  promoter       U6 promoter (fragment): RNA polymerase III promoter for human U6 snRNA
   5755..6343    +  misc_feature   WPRE: woodchuck hepatitis virus posttranscriptional regulatory element
   6394..6413    +  misc_feature   cPPT/CTS (fragment): central polypurine tract and central termination sequence of HIV-1
   6415..6648    +  LTR            3' LTR (ΔU3): self-inactivating 3' long terminal repeat (LTR) from HIV-1
   6726..6847    +  polyA_signal   SV40 poly(A) signal: SV40 polyadenylation signal
   6887..7022    +  rep_origin     SV40 ori: SV40 origin of replication
   7043..7061    -  promoter       T7 promoter: promoter for bacteriophage T7 RNA polymerase
   7069..7224    +  CDS            lacZα (fragment): LacZα fragment of β-galactosidase; lacZ fragment
   7229..7657    +  rep_origin     f1 ori (sequence partly withheld): f1 bacteriophage origin of replication; arrow indicates direction of (+) strand synthesis
   7710..7814    +  promoter       AmpR promoter: bla
   7815..8675    +  CDS            AmpR: β-lactamase; bla; confers resistance to ampicillin, carbenicillin, and related antibiotics
   8846..9434    +  rep_origin     ori: high-copy-number ColE1/pMB1/pBR322/pUC origin of replication
   9617..9709    +  CDS            lacI (fragment): lac repressor; lacI; The lac repressor binds to the lac operator to inhibit transcription in E. coli. This inhibition can be relieved by adding lactose or isopropyl-β-D-thiogalactopyranoside (IPTG).
   9722..9743    +  protein_bind   CAP binding site: CAP binding activates transcription in the presence of cAMP. E. coli catabolite activator protein
   9758..9788    +  promoter       lac promoter: promoter for the E. coli lac operon
   9796..9812    +  protein_bind   lac operator: The lac repressor binds to the lac operator to inhibit transcription in E. coli. This inhibition can be relieved by adding lactose or isopropyl-β-D-thiogalactopyranoside (IPTG). lac repressor encoded by lacI
   9857..9875    +  promoter       T3 promoter: promoter for bacteriophage T3 RNA polymerase
