[The description below was written by a language model from this plasmid's Addgene catalogue record and pLannotate feature annotations shown in this document.]
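Description:
TFORF3285 is a lentiviral mammalian expression plasmid built on the pLX_TRC317 backbone, carrying the human transcription factor FEZF1 as one member of a barcoded transcription factor ORF collection. In bacteria it is maintained through a high-copy ColE1/pUC-type origin and selected with ampicillin via the β-lactamase gene. An f1 origin and remnants of a lac/lacZα cloning region flanked by T7 and T3 promoters also lie in the backbone. The depositor notes that the plasmid can recombine, as is common for LTR-containing vectors.

The viral portion follows a third-generation, self-inactivating layout. An RSV promoter drives a truncated HIV-1 5' LTR, followed by the Ψ packaging signal with a gag fragment, the Rev response element, a cPPT/CTS element, and a ΔU3 3' LTR with a downstream SV40 polyadenylation signal. Within this transfer cassette, an SV40 early promoter expresses puromycin N-acetyltransferase, allowing selection of transduced cells. A separate EF-1α promoter drives the FEZF1 open reading frame. The ORF was introduced by Gateway cloning and is flanked by attB1 and attB2 sites, with a C-terminal V5 epitope tag in frame for detection. A WPRE downstream enhances transcript stability and expression.

According to the record, each construct in the collection carries a unique 24-bp barcode that identifies the ORF in pooled screens, although the barcode is not annotated separately in the feature table. A short fragment annotated as U6 promoter sits between the V5 tag and the WPRE. The vector is intended for stable overexpression of FEZF1, a zinc-finger transcriptional repressor involved in olfactory and forebrain development, for example in pooled or arrayed directed-differentiation screens.
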