Addgene plasmid #144761: TFORF3285
Purpose: Lentiviral vector for overexpressing transcription factor ORFs with unique 24-bp barcodes. Barcodes facilitate identification of transcription factors in pooled screens.
Depositing lab: Feng Zhang. Depositing organization: Broad Institute. Publication: A transcription factor atlas of directed differentiation. Joung J, Ma S, Tay T, Geiger-Schuller KR, Kirchgatterer PC, Verdine VK, Guo B, Arias-Garcia MA, Allen WE, Singh A, Kuksenko O, Abudayyeh OO, Gootenberg JS, Fu Z, Macrae RK, Buenrostro JD, Regev A, Zhang F. Cell. 2023 Jan 5;186(1):209-229.e26. doi: 10.1016/j.cell.2022.11.026. PubMed 36608654.
Backbone
  Vector backbone: pLX_TRC317
  Backbone manufacturer: Broad Institute Genetic Perturbation Platform
  Backbone size w/o insert (bp): 8264
  Vector type: Mammalian Expression, Lentiviral
  Selectable markers: Puromycin
Growth in bacteria
  Bacterial resistance: Ampicillin, 100 μg/mL
  Growth temperature: 37°C
  Growth strain: NEB Stable
  Copy number: High Copy
Gene/Insert
  Gene/Insert name: FEZF1
  Species: H. sapiens (human)
  Insert size (bp): 1634
  Entrez Gene: FEZF1 (a.k.a. FEZ, HH22, ZNF312B)
  Promoter: EF1a
  Tag / fusion protein: V5 (C terminal on insert)
  Cloning method: Gateway Cloning
  Sequencing primers: 5′ GGGTGGAGACTGAAGTTAGGCCAG; 3′ CACATAGCGTAAAAGGAGCAACATAG
Resource information
  A portion of this plasmid was derived from a plasmid made by: Broad Institute Genetic Perturbation Platform
Terms and licenses: Academic/Nonprofit Terms; Industry Terms: Not Available to Industry
Depositor comments: NM_001024613.3 Please test multiple small colonies in case of plasmid recombination. To make this collection available in a timely manner, a portion of this collection was not fully sequenced by Addgene. If an Addgene verified full plasmid sequence is not available, please contact us prior to placing an order to request the full sequence.
How to cite: TFORF3285 was a gift from Feng Zhang (Addgene plasmid # 144761 ; http://n2t.net/addgene:144761 ; RRID:Addgene_144761)
