>Addgene plasmid #144761 | TFORF3285 | depositor partial sequence | sequence record 286398 | Insert
ATCGATTGATCAACAAGTTTGTACAAAAAAGTTGGCACCATGGACAGTAGCTGCCACAACGCGACTACCA
AAATGTTAGCGACTGCTCCAGCTCGGGGCAACATGATGAGCACGTCCAAACCCTTGGCTTTCTCCATTGA
ACGAATCATGGCGCGCACCCCAGAGCCCAAGGCCCTGCCAGTCCCCCACTTCCTGCAGGGAGCCTTACCC
AAGGGGGAACCCAAGCACTCTCTGCATCTCAACTCGTCGATCCCCTGCATGATCCCCTTCGTGCCTGTGG
CCTACGACACGAGCCCCAAGGCAGGAGTGACGGGCTCCGAGCCGCGGAAGGCCAGTCTGGAGGCCCCGGC
GGCGCCCGCGGCGGTGCCCTCGGCTCCCGCATTCAGCTGCAGCGACCTGCTCAACTGCGCACTGAGTCTC
AAGGGCGACCTGGCCCGCGACGCGCTGCCGCTGCAGCAGTACAAGCTGGTAAGGCCGCGTGTGGTCAACC
ACTCTTCATTCCACGCCATGGGCGCCTTGTGCTACCTGAACCGAGGTGACGGCCCATGCCACCCGGCAGC
CGGCGTGAACATCCACCCGGTGGCCTCCTACTTCCTCAGTTCCCCTTTGCACCCGCAGCCAAAAACGTAT
TTAGCCGAAAGGAATAAACTGGTGGTCCCGGCGGTGGAGAAATACCCTTCTGGAGTAGCTTTCAAAGACC
TGTCCCAGGCTCAGCTGCAGCATTACATGAAAGAAAGCGCCCAGCTTCTGTCGGAAAAAATCGCGTTCAA
AACCTCGGATTTCAGCCGAGGCTCTCCTAATGCCAAGCCCAAAGTTTTCACTTGCGAAGTGTGTGGAAAG
GTCTTTAATGCGCACTATAACTTAACCCGTCACATGCCAGTGCACACAGGAGCCAGACCCTTCGTTTGCA
AAGTGTGCGGAAAAGGTTTCAGGCAAGCAAGCACCCTGTGCAGGCACAAGATCATTCACACGCAGGAAAA
ACCTCACAAATGTAACCAGTGTGGCAAAGCATTTAATAGAAGTTCCACTTTAAACACTCATACCCGAATA
CACGCGGGCTACAAACCGTTTGTGTGTGAATTCTGTGGCAAAGGGTTTCATCAAAAAGGGAATTACAAAA
ACCACAAGTTGACCCACAGCGGGGAGAAGCAGTTCAAGTGCAATATCTGCAACAAGGCTTTCCACCAGGT
TTACAACCTCACCTTCCACATGCACACCCACAACGACAAGAAGCCTTTCACCTGCCCCACGTGCGGCAAG
GGTTTCTGCAGGAACTTTGACCTCAAGAAGCATGTCCGCAAGCTGCACGACAGCAGCCTGGGGCTGGCCC
GCACGCCAGCTGGCGAACCAGGCACTGAACCGCCGCCCCCGCTACCGCAGCAGCCGCCGATGACGCTGCC
TCCTCTGCAGCCGCCGCTGCCAACCCCGGGGCCCCTGCAGCCCGGGCTCCACCAGGGCCACCAGTTGCCA
ACTTTCTTGTACAAAGTGGTTGATATCGGTAAGCCTATCCCTAACCCTCTCCTCGGTCTCGATTCTACGT
AGTAATGAACTAGTCCGTAACTTGAAAGTATTTCGATTTCTTGGCTTTATATATCTTGTGGAAAGGACGA
CGATGATCCCGGCTTGTGCGTGAG
