>Addgene plasmid #144761 | TFORF3285 | depositor partial sequence | sequence record 286399 | Barcode
CGATGATCCCGGCTTGTGCGTGAG
